>Addgene plasmid #170645 | pGEX Syt1 C2AB (96-421) V304C | addgene full sequence | sequence record 337022 | Addgene NGS Result
AGCTTATCGACTGCACGGTGCACCAATGCTTCTGGCGTCAGGCAGCCATCGGAAGCTGTGGTATGGCTGT
GCAGGTCGTAAATCACTGCATAATTCGTGTCGCTCAAGGCGCACTCCCGTTCTGGATAATGTTTTTTGCG
CCGACATCATAACGGTTCTGGCAAATATTCTGAAATGAGCTGTTGACAATTAATCATCGGCTCGTATAAT
GTGTGGAATTGTGAGCGGATAACAATTTCACACAGGAAACAGTATTCATGTCCCCTATACTAGGTTATTG
GAAAATTAAGGGCCTTGTGCAACCCACTCGACTTCTTTTGGAATATCTTGAAGAAAAATATGAAGAGCAT
TTGTATGAGCGCGATGAAGGTGATAAATGGCGAAACAAAAAGTTTGAATTGGGTTTGGAGTTTCCCAATC
TTCCTTATTATATTGATGGTGATGTTAAATTAACACAGTCTATGGCCATCATACGTTATATAGCTGACAA
GCACAACATGTTGGGTGGTTGTCCAAAAGAGCGTGCAGAGATTTCAATGCTTGAAGGAGCGGTTTTGGAT
ATTAGATACGGTGTTTCGAGAATTGCATATAGTAAAGACTTTGAAACTCTCAAAGTTGATTTTCTTAGCA
AGCTACCTGAAATGCTGAAAATGTTCGAAGATCGTTTATGTCATAAAACATATTTAAATGGTGATCATGT
AACCCATCCTGACTTCATGTTGTATGACGCTCTTGATGTTGTTTTATACATGGACCCAATGTGCCTGGAT
GCGTTCCCAAAATTAGTTTGTTTTAAAAAACGTATTGAAGCTATCCCACAAATTGATAAGTACTTGAAAT
CCAGCAAGTATATAGCATGGCCTTTGCAGGGCTGGCAAGCCACGTTTGGTGGTGGCGACCATCCTCCAAA
ATCGGATCTGGTTCCGCGTGGATCCATGGGAGGAAAGAACGCCATTAACATGAAAGACGTGAAAGACTTA
GGGAAGACCATGAAGGATCAGGCCCTTAAGGATGACGATGCTGAAACCGGACTGACTGATGGAGAAGAAA
AGGAAGAGCCCAAGGAAGAGGAGAAACTGGGAAAGCTCCAATATTCACTGGACTATGACTTCCAGAATAA
CCAGCTGTTGGTGGGAATCATCCAGGCTGCTGAACTGCCCGCCCTGGACATGGGGGGTACATCCGATCCA
TACGTCAAAGTCTTCCTGCTGCCTGACAAAAAGAAGAAATTTGAGACTAAAGTCCACCGGAAAACCCTCA
ATCCAGTCTTCAATGAACAATTTACTTTCAAGGTACCCTACTCGGAATTAGGTGGCAAAACCCTGGTGAT
GGCTGTGTATGACTTTGATCGCTTCTCCAAGCACGACATCATCGGAGAGTTCAAAGTTCCTATGAACACC
GTGGATTTTGGCCATGTGACCGAGGAGTGGCGCGATCTCCAGAGCGCTGAGAAAGAAGAGCAAGAGAAAC
TGGGTGACATCGCCTTCTCCCTCCGCTACGTCCCTACTGCCGGCAAACTGACTGTTGTCATTCTGGAAGC
CAAGAACCTGAAGAAGATGGATTGTGGTGGCTTATCTGATCCCTACGTGAAGATTCACCTGATGCAGAAC
GGTAAGAGGCTGAAGAAGAAAAAGACGACGATTAAGAAGAACACACTCAACCCCTACTACAACGAGTCCT
TCAGCTTTGAAGTTCCGTTCGAGCAAATCCAGAAAGTGCAAGTGGTGGTAACTGTTTTGGACTATGACAA
GATTGGCAAGAACGACGCCATCGGAAAAGTCTTCGTTGGTTACAACAGCACTGGGGCGGAGCTGCGACAC
TGGTCAGACATGCTGGCCAACCCCCGGCGACCCATCGCACAGTGGCACACTCTGCAGGTAGAGGAGGAGG
TTGATGCCATGCTGGCTGTCAAGAAGTAAGAATTCATCGTGACTGACTGACGATCTGCCTCGCGCGTTTC
GGTGATGACGGTGAAAACCTCTGACACATGCAGCTCCCGGAGACGGTCACAGCTTGTCTGTAAGCGGATG
CCGGGAGCAGACAAGCCCGTCAGGGCGCGTCAGCGGGTGTTGGCGGGTGTCGGGGCGCAGCCATGACCCA
GTCACGTAGCGATAGCGGAGTGTATAATTCTTGAAGACGAAAGGGCCTCGTGATACGCCTATTTTTATAG
GTTAATGTCATGATAATAATGGTTTCTTAGACGTCAGGTGGCACTTTTCGGGGAAATGTGCGCGGAACCC
CTATTTGTTTATTTTTCTAAATACATTCAAATATGTATCCGCTCATGAGACAATAACCCTGATAAATGCT
TCAATAATATTGAAAAAGGAAGAGTATGAGTATTCAACATTTCCGTGTCGCCCTTATTCCCTTTTTTGCG
GCATTTTGCCTTCCTGTTTTTGCTCACCCAGAAACGCTGGTGAAAGTAAAAGATGCTGAAGATCAGTTGG
GTGCACGAGTGGGTTACATCGAACTGGATCTCAACAGCGGTAAGATCCTTGAGAGTTTTCGCCCCGAAGA
ACGTTTTCCAATGATGAGCACTTTTAAAGTTCTGCTATGTGGCGCGGTATTATCCCGTGTTGACGCCGGG
CAAGAGCAACTCGGTCGCCGCATACACTATTCTCAGAATGACTTGGTTGAGTACTCACCAGTCACAGAAA
AGCATCTTACGGATGGCATGACAGTAAGAGAATTATGCAGTGCTGCCATAACCATGAGTGATAACACTGC
GGCCAACTTACTTCTGACAACGATCGGAGGACCGAAGGAGCTAACCGCTTTTTTGCACAACATGGGGGAT
CATGTAACTCGCCTTGATCGTTGGGAACCGGAGCTGAATGAAGCCATACCAAACGACGAGCGTGACACCA
CGATGCCTGCAGCAATGGCAACAACGTTGCGCAAACTATTAACTGGCGAACTACTTACTCTAGCTTCCCG
GCAACAATTAATAGACTGGATGGAGGCGGATAAAGTTGCAGGACCACTTCTGCGCTCGGCCCTTCCGGCT
GGCTGGTTTATTGCTGATAAATCTGGAGCCGGTGAGCGTGGGTCTCGCGGTATCATTGCAGCACTGGGGC
CAGATGGTAAGCCCTCCCGTATCGTAGTTATCTACACGACGGGGAGTCAGGCAACTATGGATGAACGAAA
TAGACAGATCGCTGAGATAGGTGCCTCACTGATTAAGCATTGGTAACTGTCAGACCAAGTTTACTCATAT
ATACTTTAGATTGATTTAAAACTTCATTTTTAATTTAAAAGGATCTAGGTGAAGATCCTTTTTGATAATC
TCATGACCAAAATCCCTTAACGTGAGTTTTCGTTCCACTGAGCGTCAGACCCCGTAGAAAAGATCAAAGG
ATCTTCTTGAGATCCTTTTTTTCTGCGCGTAATCTGCTGCTTGCAAACAAAAAAACCACCGCTACCAGCG
GTGGTTTGTTTGCCGGATCAAGAGCTACCAACTCTTTTTCCGAAGGTAACTGGCTTCAGCAGAGCGCAGA
TACCAAATACTGTCCTTCTAGTGTAGCCGTAGTTAGGCCACCACTTCAAGAACTCTGTAGCACCGCCTAC
ATACCTCGCTCTGCTAATCCTGTTACCAGTGGCTGCTGCCAGTGGCGATAAGTCGTGTCTTACCGGGTTG
GACTCAAGACGATAGTTACCGGATAAGGCGCAGCGGTCGGGCTGAACGGGGGGTTCGTGCACACAGCCCA
GCTTGGAGCGAACGACCTACACCGAACTGAGATACCTACAGCGTGAGCTATGAGAAAGCGCCACGCTTCC
CGAAGGGAGAAAGGCGGACAGGTATCCGGTAAGCGGCAGGGTCGGAACAGGAGAGCGCACGAGGGAGCTT
CCAGGGGGAAACGCCTGGTATCTTTATAGTCCTGTCGGGTTTCGCCACCTCTGACTTGAGCGTCGATTTT
TGTGATGCTCGTCAGGGGGGCGGAGCCTATGGAAAAACGCCAGCAACGCGGCCTTTTTACGGTTCCTGGC
CTTTTGCTGGCCTTTTGCTCACATGTTCTTTCCTGCGTTATCCCCTGATTCTGTGGATAACCGTATTACC
GCCTTTGAGTGAGCTGATACCGCTCGCCGCAGCCGAACGACCGAGCGCAGCGAGTCAGTGAGCGAGGAAG
CGGAAGAGCGCCTGATGCGGTATTTTCTCCTTACGCATCTGTGCGGTATTTCACACCGCATAAATTCCGA
CACCATCGAATGGCGCAAAACCTTTCGCGGTATGGCATGATAGCGCCCGGAAGAGAGTCAATTCAGGGTG
GTGAATGTGAAACCAGTAACGTTATACGATGTCGCAGAGTATGCCGGTGTCTCTTATCAGACCGTTTCCC
GCGTGGTGAACCAGGCCAGCCACGTTTCTGCGAAAACGCGGGAAAAAGTGGAAGCGGCGATGGCGGAGCT
GAATTACATTCCCAACCGCGTGGCACAACAACTGGCGGGCAAACAGTCGTTGCTGATTGGCGTTGCCACC
TCCAGTCTGGCCCTGCACGCGCCGTCGCAAATTGTCGCGGCGATTAAATCTCGCGCCGATCAACTGGGTG
CCAGCGTGGTGGTGTCGATGGTAGAACGAAGCGGCGTCGAAGCCTGTAAAGCGGCGGTGCACAATCTTCT
CGCGCAACGCGTCAGTGGGCTGATCATTAACTATCCGCTGGATGACCAGGATGCCATTGCTGTGGAAGCT
GCCTGCACTAATGTTCCGGCGTTATTTCTTGATGTCTCTGACCAGACACCCATCAACAGTATTATTTTCT
CCCATGAAGACGGTACGCGACTGGGCGTGGAGCATCTGGTCGCATTGGGTCACCAGCAAATCGCGCTGTT
AGCGGGCCCATTAAGTTCTGTCTCGGCGCGTCTGCGTCTGGCTGGCTGGCATAAATATCTCACTCGCAAT
CAAATTCAGCCGATAGCGGAACGGGAAGGCGACTGGAGTGCCATGTCCGGTTTTCAACAAACCATGCAAA
TGCTGAATGAGGGCATCGTTCCCACTGCGATGCTGGTTGCCAACGATCAGATGGCGCTGGGCGCAATGCG
CGCCATTACCGAGTCCGGGCTGCGCGTTGGTGCGGATATCTCGGTAGTGGGATACGACGATACCGAAGAC
AGCTCATGTTATATCCCGCCGTTAACCACCATCAAACAGGATTTTCGCCTGCTGGGGCAAACCAGCGTGG
ACCGCTTGCTGCAACTCTCTCAGGGCCAGGCGGTGAAGGGCAATCAGCTGTTGCCCGTCTCACTGGTGAA
AAGAAAAACCACCCTGGCGCCCAATACGCAAACCGCCTCTCCCCGCGCGTTGGCCGATTCATTAATGCAG
CTGGCACGACAGGTTTCCCGACTGGAAAGCGGGCAGTGAGCGCAACGCAATTAATGTAAGTTAGCTCACT
CATTAGGCACCCCAGGCTTTACACTTTATGCTTCCGGCTCGTATGTTGTGTGGAATTGTGAGCGGATAAC
AATTTCACACAGGAAACAGCTATGACCATGATTACGGATTCACTGGCCGTCGTTTTACAACGTCGTGACT
GGGAAAACCCTGGCGTTACCCAACTTAATCGCCTTGCAGCACATCCCCCTTTCGCCAGCTGGCGTAATAG
CGAAGAGGCCCGCACCGATCGCCCTTCCCAACAGTTGCGCAGCCTGAATGGCGAATGGCGCTTTGCCTGG
TTTCCGGCACCAGAAGCGGTGCCGGAAAGCTGGCTGGAGTGCGATCTTCCTGAGGCCGATACTGTCGTCG
TCCCCTCAAACTGGCAGATGCACGGTTACGATGCGCCCATCTACACCAACGTGACCTATCCCATTACGGT
CAATCCGCCGTTTGTTCCCACGGAGAATCCGACGGGTTGTTACTCGCTCACATTTAATGTTGATGAAAGC
TGGCTACAGGAAGGCCAGACGCGAATTATTTTTGATGGCGTTGGAATT
Features (pLannotate 1.2.2; 17 found; start..end, strand, type, name):
    183..211     +  promoter       tac promoter: strong E. coli promoter; hybrid between the trp and lac UV5 promoters
    219..235     +  protein_bind   lac operator: The lac repressor binds to the lac operator to inhibit transcription in E. coli. This inhibition can be relieved by adding lactose or isopropyl-β-D-thiogalactopyranoside (IPTG). lac repressor encoded by lacI
    258..911     +  CDS            GST26_SCHJA: Experimental evidence at protein level: Swiss-Prot protein existence level 1. GST isoenzymes appear to play a central role in the parasite detoxification system. Other functions are also suspected including a role in increasing the solubility of haematin in the parasite gut. From Schistosoma japonicum (Blood fluke).
    942..1916    +  CDS            Syt1 (fragment): SYT1_MOUSE - Experimental evidence at protein level: Swiss-Prot protein existence level 1. Calcium sensor that participates in triggering neurotransmitter release at the synapse (PubMed:11242035). May have a regulatory role in the membrane interactions during trafficking of synaptic vesicles at the active zone of the synapse (PubMed:7961887). It binds acidic phospholipids with a specificity that requires the presence of both an acidic head group and a diacyl backbone. A Ca(2+)- dependent interaction between synaptotagmin and putative receptors for activated protein kinase C has also been repor
   1945..1984    +  CDS            rop (fragment): Rop protein, which maintains plasmids at low copy number; rop
   2086..2126    +  misc_feature   bom (fragment): basis of mobility region from pBR322
   2231..2335    +  promoter       AmpR promoter: bla
   2336..3196    +  CDS            AmpR: β-lactamase; bla; confers resistance to ampicillin, carbenicillin, and related antibiotics
   3367..3955    +  rep_origin     ori: high-copy-number ColE1/pMB1/pBR322/pUC origin of replication
   4141..4192    -  misc_feature   bom (fragment): basis of mobility region from pBR322
   4199..4276    +  promoter       lacI promoter: lacI
   4277..5359    +  CDS            lacI: lac repressor; lacI; The lac repressor binds to the lac operator to inhibit transcription in E. coli. This inhibition can be relieved by adding lactose or isopropyl-β-D-thiogalactopyranoside (IPTG).
   5372..5393    +  protein_bind   CAP binding site: CAP binding activates transcription in the presence of cAMP. E. coli catabolite activator protein
   5408..5438    +  promoter       lac promoter: promoter for the E. coli lac operon
   5446..5462    +  protein_bind   lac operator: The lac repressor binds to the lac operator to inhibit transcription in E. coli. This inhibition can be relieved by adding lactose or isopropyl-β-D-thiogalactopyranoside (IPTG). lac repressor encoded by lacI
   5482..5655    +  CDS            lacZα: LacZα fragment of β-galactosidase; lacZ fragment
   5919..107     -  CDS            yciV (fragment) (across the origin): RNAAM_ECOLI - Also known as trpH From Escherichia coli (strain K12).
