[The description below was written by a language model from this plasmid's Addgene catalogue record and pLannotate feature annotations shown in this document.]
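Description:
pGEX Syt1 C2AB (96-421) V304C is a bacterial expression plasmid built on the pGEX-4T backbone for producing a fragment of rat synaptotagmin-1 (Syt1) in E. coli for purification. The 5.9 kb construct is maintained through a ColE1/pBR322-type origin of replication and selected with ampicillin via the β-lactamase (AmpR) gene. The catalogue lists it as low copy, although only small fragments of rop and the bom region are annotated.

The expression cassette consists of the strong hybrid tac promoter followed by a lac operator, driving an open reading frame that begins with Schistosoma japonicum glutathione S-transferase (GST) and continues, after a short linker, into the Syt1 insert. The plasmid also carries lacI under its own promoter, so the lac repressor holds the tac promoter off until induction with IPTG. As the name indicates, the insert spans residues 96-421, the cytoplasmic portion containing the tandem C2A and C2B domains of this synaptic vesicle calcium sensor. The annotation tool matched it to the mouse orthologue, but the catalogue gives the species as rat. The GST tag allows affinity capture on glutathione resin. pGEX-4T vectors normally carry a thrombin cleavage site in the linker, though this is not annotated here.

Two substitutions are recorded, C277A and V304C. This pattern removes one cysteine and introduces another at position 304, which would suit site-specific thiol labelling of the purified protein, but the record does not state the reason. Residual lac promoter/lacZα and yciV fragments are backbone remnants. The associated publication concerns the molecular basis of a synaptotagmin-1-associated neurodevelopmental disorder.
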