Addgene plasmid #170645: pGEX Syt1 C2AB (96-421) V304C
Purpose: Expression of syt1 for purification in E. Coli
Depositing lab: Edwin Chapman. Depositing organization: University of Wisconsin, Madison. Publication: Molecular Basis for Synaptotagmin-1-Associated Neurodevelopmental Disorder. Bradberry MM, Courtney NA, Dominguez MJ, Lofquist SM, Knox AT, Sutton RB, Chapman ER. Neuron. 2020 Jul 8;107(1):52-64.e7. doi: 10.1016/j.neuron.2020.04.003. Epub 2020 May 1. PubMed 32362337.
Backbone
  Vector backbone: pGEX-4T
  Vector type: Bacterial Expression
Growth in bacteria
  Bacterial resistance: Ampicillin, 100 μg/mL
  Growth temperature: 37°C
  Growth strain: DH5alpha
  Copy number: Low Copy
Gene/Insert
  Gene/Insert name: SYT1
  Species: R. norvegicus (rat)
  Mutation: C277A, V304C
  Entrez Gene: Syt1 (a.k.a. P65)
  Cloning method: Ligation Independent Cloning
Terms and licenses: Academic/Nonprofit Terms; Industry Terms: Not Available to Industry
How to cite: pGEX Syt1 C2AB (96-421) V304C was a gift from Edwin Chapman (Addgene plasmid # 170645 ; http://n2t.net/addgene:170645 ; RRID:Addgene_170645)
